>Addgene plasmid #123316 | pAAV-Syn-ChromeT-GFP | addgene full sequence | sequence record 243931 | Addgene NGS Result
CCTGCAGGCAGCTGCGCGCTCGCTCGCTCACTGAGGCCGCCCGGGCGTCGGGCGACCTTTGGTCGCCCGG
CCTCAGTGAGCGAGCGAGCGCGCAGAGAGGGAGTGGCCAACTCCATCACTAGGGGTTCCTGCGGCCGCAC
GCGTTGCAAAGATGGATAAAGTTTTAAACAGAGAGGAATCTTTGCAGCTAATGGACCTTCTAGGTCTTGA
AAGGAGTGGGAATTGGCTCCGGTGCCCGTCAGTGGGCAGAGCGCACATCGCCCACAGTCCCCGAGAAGTT
GGGGGGAGGGGTCGGCAGCAAATGGTTAATTAATCTAGACTGCAGAGGGCCCTGCGTATGAGTGCAAGTG
GGTTTTAGGACCAGGATGAGGCGGGGTGGGGGTGCCTACCTGACGACCGACCCCGACCCACTGGACAAGC
ACCCAACCCCCATTCCCCAAATTGCGCATCCCCTATCAGAGAGGGGGAGGGGAAACAGGATGCGGCGAGG
CGCGTGCGCACTGCCAGCTTCAGCACCGCGGACAGTGCCTTCGCCCCCGCCTGGCGGCGCGCGCCACCGC
CGCCTCAGCACTGAAGGCGCGCTGACGTCACTCGCCGGTCCCCCGCAAACTCCCCTTCCCGGCCACCTTG
GTCGCGTCCGCGCCGCCGCCGGCCCAGCCGGACCGCACCACGCGAGGCGCGAGATAGGGGGGCACGGGCG
CGACCATCTGCGCTGCGGCGCCGGCGACTCAGCGCTGCCTCAGTCTGCGGTGGGCAGCGGAGGAGTCGTG
TCGTGCCTGAGAGCGCAGTCGAGAGGATCCGCCACCATGGACTATGGCGGCGCTTTGTCTGCCGTCGGAC
GCGAACTTTTGTTCGTTACTAATCCTGTGGTGGTGAACGGGTCCGTCCTGGTCCCTGAGGATCAATGTTA
CTGTGCCGGATGGATTGAATCTCGCGGCACGAACGGCGCTCAGACCGCGTCAAATGTCCTGCAGTGGCTT
GCAGCAGGATTCAGCATTTTGCTGCTGATGTTCTATTCTTACCAAACCTGGAAATCTACATGCGGCTGGG
AGGAGATCTATGTGTGCGCCATTGCAATGGTTAAGGTGATTCTCGAGTTCTTTTTTGAGTTTAAGAATCC
CTCTATGCTCTACCTTGCCACAGGAGGTCGGGTGCAGTGGCTGCGCTATGCAGAGTGGCTGCTCACTTGT
CCTGTCATCCTTATCCACCTGAGCAACCTCACCGGCCTGAGCAACGACTACAGCAGGAGAACCATGGGAC
TCCTTGTCTCAGACATCGGGACTATCGTGTGGGGGGCTACCAGCGCCATGGCAACCGGCTATGTTAAAGT
CATCTTCTTTTGTCTTGGATTGTGCTATGGCGCGAACACATTTTTTCACGCCGCCAAAGCATATATCGAG
GGTTATCATACTGTGCCAAAGGGTCGGTGCCGCCAGGTCGTGACCGGCATGGCATGGCTGTTTTTCGTGA
GCTGGGGTATGTTCCCAATTCTCTTCATTTTGGGGCCCGAAGGTTTTGGCGTCCTGAGCGTCTATGGCTC
CACCGTAGGTCACACGATTATTGATCTGATGAGTAAAAATTGTTGGGGGTTGTTGGGACACTACCTGCGC
GTCCTGATCCACGAGCACATATTGATTCACGGAGATATCCGCAAAACCACCAAACTGAACATCGGCGGAA
CGGAGATCGAGGTCGAGACTCTCGTCGAAGACGAAGCCGAGGCCGGAGCCGTGCCAGCGGCACCGGTAGT
AGCAGTGAGCAAGGGCGAGGAGCTGTTCACCGGGGTGGTGCCCATCCTGGTCGAGCTGGACGGCGACGTA
AACGGCCACAAGTTCAGCGTGTCCGGCGAGGGCGAGGGCGATGCCACCTACGGCAAGCTGACCCTGAAGT
TCATTTGCACCACCGGCAAGCTGCCCGTGCCCTGGCCCACCCTCGTGACCACCCTGACCTACGGCGTGCA
GTGCTTCAGCCGCTACCCCGACCACATGAAGCAGCACGACTTCTTCAAGTCCGCCATGCCCGAAGGCTAC
GTCCAGGAGCGCACCATCTTCTTCAAGGACGACGGCAACTACAAGACCCGCGCCGAGGTGAAGTTCGAGG
GCGACACCCTGGTGAACCGCATCGAGCTGAAGGGCATCGACTTCAAGGAGGACGGCAACATCCTGGGGCA
CAAGCTGGAGTACAACTACAACAGCCACAACGTCTATATCATGGCCGACAAGCAGAAGAACGGCATCAAG
GTGAACTTCAAGATCCGCCACAACATCGAGGACGGCAGCGTGCAGCTCGCCGACCACTACCAGCAGAACA
CCCCCATCGGCGACGGCCCCGTGCTGCTGCCCGACAACCACTACCTGAGCACCCAGTCCGCCCTGAGCAA
AGACCCCAACGAGAAGCGCGATCACATGGTCCTGCTGGAGTTCGTGACCGCCGCCGGGATCACTCTCGGC
ATGGACGAGCTGTACAAGTAAGAATTCCGTACAAAGCTTATCGATAATCAACCTCTGGATTACAAAATTT
GTGAAAGATTGACTGGTATTCTTAACTATGTTGCTCCTTTTACGCTATGTGGATACGCTGCTTTAATGCC
TTTGTATCATGCTATTGCTTCCCGTATGGCTTTCATTTTCTCCTCCTTGTATAAATCCTGGTTGCTGTCT
CTTTATGAGGAGTTGTGGCCCGTTGTCAGGCAACGTGGCGTGGTGTGCACTGTGTTTGCTGACGCAACCC
CCACTGGTTGGGGCATTGCCACCACCTGTCAGCTCCTTTCCGGGACTTTCGCTTTCCCCCTCCCTATTGC
CACGGCGGAACTCATCGCCGCCTGCCTTGCCCGCTGCTGGACAGGGGCTCGGCTGTTGGGCACTGACAAT
TCCGTGGTGTTGTCGGGGAAATCATCGTCCTTTCCTTGGCTGCTCGCCTATGTTGCCACCTGGATTCTGC
GCGGGACGTCCTTCTGCTACGTCCCTTCGGCCCTCAATCCAGCGGACCTTCCTTCCCGCGGCCTGCTGCC
GGCTCTGCGGCCTCTTCCGCGTCTTCGCCTTCGCCCTCAGACGAGTCGGATCTCCCTTTGGGCCGCCTCC
CCGCATCGATACCGGCTCGAGACGGGTGGCATCCCTGTGACCCCTCCCCAGTGCCTCTCCTGGCCCTGGA
AGTTGCCACTCCAGTGCCCACCAGCCTTGTCCTAATAAAATTAAGTTGCATCATTTTGTCTGACTAGGTG
TCCTTCTATAATATTATGGGGTGGAGGGGGGTGGTATGGAGCAAGGGGCAAGTTGGGAAGACAACCTGTA
GGGCCTGCGGGGTCTATTGGGAACCAAGCTGGAGTGCAGTGGCACAATCTTGGCTCACTGCAATCTCCGC
CTCCTGGGTTCAAGCGATTCTCCTGCCTCAGCCTCCCGAGTTGTTGGGATTCCAGGCATGCATGACCAGG
CTCAGCTAATTTTTGTTTTTTTGGTAGAGACGGGGTTTCACCATATTGGCCAGGCTGGTCTCCAACTCCT
AATCTCAGGTGATCTACCCACCTTGGCCTCCCAAATTGCTGGGATTACAGGCGTGAACCACTGCTCCCTT
CCCTGTCCTTCTCGAGCTGATTTTGTAGGTAACCACGTGCGGACCGAGCGGCCGCAGGAACCCCTAGTGA
TGGAGTTGGCCACTCCCTCTCTGCGCGCTCGCTCGCTCACTGAGGCCGGGCGACCAAAGGTCGCCCGACG
CCCGGGCTTTGCCCGGGCGGCCTCAGTGAGCGAGCGAGCGCGCAGCTGCCTGCAGGGGCGCCTGATGCGG
TATTTTCTCCTTACGCATCTGTGCGGTATTTCACACCGCATA
[95 nt withheld, positions 3823-3917]
T
[46 nt withheld, positions 3919-3964]
C
[141 nt withheld, positions 3966-4106]
CCTTTGACGTTGGAGTCCACGTTCTTT
[37 nt withheld, positions 4134-4170]
ACTCTATCTCGGGCTATTCTTTTGATTTATAAGGGATTTTGCCGATTTCGGTCTATTGGTTAAAAAATGA
GCTGATTTAACAAAAATTTAACGCGAATTTTAACAAAATATTAACGTTTACAATTTTATGGTGCACTCTC
AGTACAATCTGCTCTGATGCCGCATAGTTAAGCCAGCCCCGACACCCGCCAACACCCGCTGACGCGCCCT
GACGGGCTTGTCTGCTCCCGGCATCCGCTTACAGACAAGCTGTGACCGTCTCCGGGAGCTGCATGTGTCA
GAGGTTTTCACCGTCATCACCGAAACGCGCGAGACGAAAGGGCCTCGTGATACGCCTATTTTTATAGGTT
AATGTCATGATAATAATGGTTTCTTAGACGTCAGGTGGCACTTTTCGGGGAAATGTGCGCGGAACCCCTA
TTTGTTTATTTTTCTAAATACATTCAAATATGTATCCGCTCATGAGACAATAACCCTGATAAATGCTTCA
ATAATATTGAAAAAGGAAGAGTATGAGTATTCAACATTTCCGTGTCGCCCTTATTCCCTTTTTTGCGGCA
TTTTGCCTTCCTGTTTTTGCTCACCCAGAAACGCTGGTGAAAGTAAAAGATGCTGAAGATCAGTTGGGTG
CACGAGTGGGTTACATCGAACTGGATCTCAACAGCGGTAAGATCCTTGAGAGTTTTCGCCCCGAAGAACG
TTTTCCAATGATGAGCACTTTTAAAGTTCTGCTATGTGGCGCGGTATTATCCCGTATTGACGCCGGGCAA
GAGCAACTCGGTCGCCGCATACACTATTCTCAGAATGACTTGGTTGAGTACTCACCAGTCACAGAAAAGC
ATCTTACGGATGGCATGACAGTAAGAGAATTATGCAGTGCTGCCATAACCATGAGTGATAACACTGCGGC
CAACTTACTTCTGACAACGATCGGAGGACCGAAGGAGCTAACCGCTTTTTTGCACAACATGGGGGATCAT
GTAACTCGCCTTGATCGTTGGGAACCGGAGCTGAATGAAGCCATACCAAACGACGAGCGTGACACCACGA
TGCCTGTAGCAATGGCAACAACGTTGCGCAAACTATTAACTGGCGAACTACTTACTCTAGCTTCCCGGCA
ACAATTAATAGACTGGATGGAGGCGGATAAAGTTGCAGGACCACTTCTGCGCTCGGCCCTTCCGGCTGGC
TGGTTTATTGCTGATAAATCTGGAGCCGGTGAGCGTGGGTCTCGCGGTATCATTGCAGCACTGGGGCCAG
ATGGTAAGCCCTCCCGTATCGTAGTTATCTACACGACGGGGAGTCAGGCAACTATGGATGAACGAAATAG
ACAGATCGCTGAGATAGGTGCCTCACTGATTAAGCATTGGTAACTGTCAGACCAAGTTTACTCATATATA
CTTTAGATTGATTTAAAACTTCATTTTTAATTTAAAAGGATCTAGGTGAAGATCCTTTTTGATAATCTCA
TGACCAAAATCCCTTAACGTGAGTTTTCGTTCCACTGAGCGTCAGACCCCGTAGAAAAGATCAAAGGATC
TTCTTGAGATCCTTTTTTTCTGCGCGTAATCTGCTGCTTGCAAACAAAAAAACCACCGCTACCAGCGGTG
GTTTGTTTGCCGGATCAAGAGCTACCAACTCTTTTTCCGAAGGTAACTGGCTTCAGCAGAGCGCAGATAC
CAAATACTGTTCTTCTAGTGTAGCCGTAGTTAGGCCACCACTTCAAGAACTCTGTAGCACCGCCTACATA
CCTCGCTCTGCTAATCCTGTTACCAGTGGCTGCTGCCAGTGGCGATAAGTCGTGTCTTACCGGGTTGGAC
TCAAGACGATAGTTACCGGATAAGGCGCAGCGGTCGGGCTGAACGGGGGGTTCGTGCACACAGCCCAGCT
TGGAGCGAACGACCTACACCGAACTGAGATACCTACAGCGTGAGCTATGAGAAAGCGCCACGCTTCCCGA
AGGGAGAAAGGCGGACAGGTATCCGGTAAGCGGCAGGGTCGGAACAGGAGAGCGCACGAGGGAGCTTCCA
GGGGGAAACGCCTGGTATCTTTATAGTCCTGTCGGGTTTCGCCACCTCTGACTTGAGCGTCGATTTTTGT
GATGCTCGTCAGGGGGGCGGAGCCTATGGAAAAACGCCAGCAACGCGGCCTTTTTACGGTTCCTGGCCTT
TTGCTGGCCTTTTGCTCACATGT
Features (pLannotate 1.2.2; 17 found; start..end, strand, type, name):
     12..39      +  repeat_region  AAV2 ITR (fragment): inverted terminal repeat of adeno-associated virus serotype 2 inverted
     68..95      +  repeat_region  AAV2 ITR (fragment): inverted terminal repeat of adeno-associated virus serotype 2 inverted
    152..218     +  CDS            small t antigen (fragment): SV40 (simian virus 40) small t antigen
    244..297     +  promoter       EF-1α core promoter (fragment): core promoter for human elongation factor EF-1α
    341..788     +  promoter       hSyn promoter: human synapsin I promoter; confers neuron-specific expression (Kügler et al., 2003)
    807..1733    +  CDS            ChR2(H134R): H134R mutant of an N-terminal fragment of channelrhodopsin-2 from the alga Chlamydomonas reinhardtii (Nagel et al., 2005) blue light-activated cation channel
   1755..2471    +  CDS            EGFP: the original enhanced GFP (Yang et al., 1996) mammalian codon-optimized
   2496..3084    +  misc_feature   WPRE: woodchuck hepatitis virus posttranscriptional regulatory element
   3104..3580    +  polyA_signal   hGH poly(A) signal: human growth hormone polyadenylation signal
   3626..3766    +  repeat_region  AAV2 ITR: inverted terminal repeat of adeno-associated virus serotype 2 inverted
   3771..3822    -  misc_feature   bom (fragment): basis of mobility region from pBR322
   3841..4296    +  rep_origin     f1 ori (sequence partly withheld): f1 bacteriophage origin of replication; arrow indicates direction of (+) strand synthesis
   4297..4346    -  misc_feature   bom (fragment): basis of mobility region from pBR322
   4448..4483    -  CDS            rop (fragment): Rop protein, which maintains plasmids at low copy number; rop
   4578..4682    +  promoter       AmpR promoter: bla
   4683..5543    +  CDS            AmpR: β-lactamase; bla; confers resistance to ampicillin, carbenicillin, and related antibiotics
   5714..6302    +  rep_origin     ori: high-copy-number ColE1/pMB1/pBR322/pUC origin of replication
