[The description below was written by a language model from this plasmid's Addgene catalogue record and pLannotate feature annotations shown in this document.]
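Description:
pAAV-Syn-ChromeT-GFP is an adeno-associated virus transfer plasmid built on a Stratagene-derived pAAV-Syn backbone, about 6.4 kb in total, intended for packaging recombinant AAV and for neuronal expression in mammalian cells. It is propagated in E. coli through a high-copy ColE1/pUC-type origin and selected with the β-lactamase (AmpR) gene. An f1 phage origin is also present in the backbone. As with other ITR-containing plasmids, a recombination-deficient strain is recorded as the growth host. The sequence-based annotation finds a complete AAV2 inverted terminal repeat downstream of the cassette but only short ITR fragments at the upstream end. This may reflect the difficulty of sequencing through these hairpin repeats rather than a true deletion, although the record does not settle this.

Between the ITRs, the human synapsin I promoter drives neuron-restricted transcription of ChromeT, a channelrhodopsin-2 variant carrying the A71S, E90A and H114G substitutions, fused at its C terminus to EGFP so that expressing cells can be identified by fluorescence. The automated annotation labels the opsin as ChR2(H134R) by nearest match, but the catalogue entry defines the actual mutations. The insert sits between retained BamHI and EcoRI sites. It is followed by a WPRE, which enhances transcript stability and expression, and by the human growth hormone polyadenylation signal. Small annotated fragments of SV40 small t antigen, the EF-1α core promoter, bom and rop appear to be short matches or backbone remnants rather than functional parts.

ChromeT came from a multidimensional screen for channelrhodopsin variants with improved photocurrent and strongly reduced calcium and proton currents. The construct is used for optogenetic, light-driven activation of neurons. The depositor notes that both plasmid and virus were tested in vitro.
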