Addgene plasmid #123316: pAAV-Syn-ChromeT-GFP
Purpose: AAV-mediated expression of ChromeT-GFP under the Syn promoter.
Depositing lab: Edward Boyden. Depositing organization: Massachusetts Institute of Technology. Publication: Multidimensional screening yields channelrhodopsin variants having improved photocurrent and order-of-magnitude reductions in calcium and proton currents. Cho YK, Park D, Yang A, Chen F, Chuong AS, Klapoetke NC, Boyden ES. J Biol Chem. 2019 Jan 4. pii: RA118.006996. doi: 10.1074/jbc.RA118.006996. PubMed 30610117.
Backbone
  Vector backbone: pAAV-Syn
  Backbone manufacturer: original from Stratagene
  Backbone size w/o insert (bp): 4708
  Total vector size (bp): 6373
  Vector type: Mammalian Expression, AAV
Growth in bacteria
  Bacterial resistance: Ampicillin, 100 μg/mL
  Growth temperature: 37°C
  Growth strain: NEB Stable
  Growth instructions: Can use DH5alpha at 37°C or Stbl3 at 30°C. Carbenicillin is preferred over ampicillin. In DH5alpha this plasmid may act more like a high copy plasmid, although in Stbl3 it may act more like a low copy plasmid.
  Copy number: High Copy
Gene/Insert
  Gene/Insert name: ChromeT-GFP
  Insert size (bp): 1665
  Mutation: Channelrhodopsin-2 (ChR2) with mutations A71S/ E90A/H114G
  Promoter: Syn
  Tag / fusion protein: GFP (C terminal on insert)
  Cloning method: Restriction Enzyme; 5′ cloning site BamHI (not destroyed); 3′ cloning site EcoRI (not destroyed)
  Sequencing primers: 5′ gcacgggcgcgaccatctgc; 3′ TAGCGTAAAAGGAGCAACATAG
Terms and licenses: Academic/Nonprofit Terms; Industry Terms: Not Available to Industry
Depositor comments: The plasmid is fully sequenced in the coding sequence regions (opsin-fluorophore and important flanking regions). Multiple digestions were done to verify the vector structure. The construct and the virus were both tested in vitro.
How to cite: pAAV-Syn-ChromeT-GFP was a gift from Edward Boyden (Addgene plasmid # 123316 ; http://n2t.net/addgene:123316 ; RRID:Addgene_123316)
